Addgene plasmid #244263: pAAVLINKv1-pCALM1-Cre-3'-RERE-FLAG
Purpose: 3' AAVLINK plasmid for RERE expression
Depositing lab: Zhonghua Lu. Depositing organization: Shenzhen Institute of Advanced Technology (SIAT), Chinese Academy of Sciences. Publication: AAVLINK: A potent DNA-recombination method for large cargo delivery in gene therapy. Lin J, Lin Y, Liu N, Cao W, Zhang J, Wen S, Zhang Y, Liao W, Hong Z, Lin Y, Liu Q, Liu H, Li Q, Chen B, Li M, Luo Z, Yang L, Yang Y, Zheng SH, Wang Y, Chu H, Hu Y, Qin Y, Luo BX, Tian S, Chen Y, Yan T, Yang L, Wang H, Liu T, Jiang Y, Lu Z. Cell. 2026 Feb 5;189(3):969-986.e17. doi: 10.1016/j.cell.2025.12.039. Epub 2026 Jan 27. PubMed 41605211.
Backbone
  Vector backbone: pAAV-MCS2
  Backbone manufacturer: Steve Jackson (Addgene # 46954)
  Vector type: AAV
Growth in bacteria
  Bacterial resistance: Ampicillin, 100 μg/mL
  Growth temperature: 37°C
  Growth strain: NEB Stable
  Copy number: High Copy
Gene/Insert
  Gene/Insert name: RERE
  Species: H. sapiens (human)
  Entrez Gene: RERE (a.k.a. ARG, ARP, ATN1L, DNB1, NEDBEH)
  Promoter: pCALM1
  Tag / fusion protein: FLAG (C terminal on insert)
  Cloning method: Restriction Enzyme; 5′ cloning site unknown (unknown if destroyed)
Terms and licenses: Academic/Nonprofit Terms; Industry Terms: Not Available to Industry
Depositor comments: See publication for corresponding AAV Link vectors.
How to cite: pAAVLINKv1-pCALM1-Cre-3'-RERE-FLAG was a gift from Zhonghua Lu (Addgene plasmid # 244263 ; http://n2t.net/addgene:244263 ; RRID:Addgene_244263)
