[The description below was written by a language model from this plasmid's Addgene catalogue record and pLannotate feature annotations shown in this document.]
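Description:
pAAVLINKv1-pCALM1-Cre-3'-RERE-FLAG is an AAV transfer plasmid built on the pAAV-MCS2 backbone and serves as the 3' half of a two-vector AAVLINK set for expressing human RERE, a transcriptional repressor whose coding sequence is too large to fit comfortably in a single AAV genome. The 6,215 nt plasmid is maintained in bacteria at high copy through a ColE1/pUC-type origin with ampicillin selection (AmpR with its own promoter), and it also carries an f1 origin. A recombination-deficient growth strain is recorded, consistent with the need to preserve the AAV2 inverted terminal repeats, which are annotated only as fragments at both ends of the cassette.

Between the ITRs, the record lists the CALM1 promoter, although the feature table does not annotate it; it presumably lies in the unannotated region upstream of the Cre recombinase coding sequence. Cre is followed immediately by a chimeric β-globin/immunoglobulin intron split into two fragments by a lox2272 site, and then by a partial RERE coding sequence of about 1.5 kb fused at its C terminus to 3xFLAG. A WPRE (annotated in two pieces) and an SV40 polyadenylation signal close the cassette.

This layout suggests that Cre expressed from this vector recombines the lox2272 site with a matching site on the partner 5' vector, joining the two genomes so that the lox scar sits within an intron and is spliced out to give a full-length FLAG-tagged RERE transcript. That mechanism is inferred from the parts rather than stated in the record. The partner construct is not described here, and depositor comments refer to the associated publication for the corresponding vectors.
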