Features (pLannotate 1.2.2; 20 found; start..end, strand, type, name):
     12..39      +  repeat_region  AAV2 ITR (fragment): inverted terminal repeat of adeno-associated virus serotype 2 inverted
     68..95      +  repeat_region  AAV2 ITR (fragment): inverted terminal repeat of adeno-associated virus serotype 2 inverted
    277..1305    +  CDS            cre: RECR_BPP1 - Experimental evidence at protein level: Swiss-Prot protein existence level 1. Catalyzes site-specific recombination between two 34-base- pair LOXP sites. Its role is to maintain the phage genome as a monomeric unit-copy plasmid in the lysogenic state. From Escherichia phage P1 (Bacteriophage P1).
   1309..1349    +  intron         chimeric intron (fragment): chimera between introns from human β-globin and immunoglobulin heavy chain genes
   1356..1380    +  protein_bind   lox2272 (fragment): Cre-mediated recombination occurs in the 8-bp core sequence (GGATACTT). lox2272 sites are compatible with each other, but incompatible with loxP or loxN sites (Lee and Saito, 1988). Cre recombinase
   1390..1481    +  intron         chimeric intron (fragment): chimera between introns from human β-globin and immunoglobulin heavy chain genes
   1475..2950    +  CDS            RERE (fragment): RERE_HUMAN - Also known as ARG, ARP, ATN1L, KIAA0458. Experimental evidence at protein level: Swiss-Prot protein existence level 1. Plays a role as a transcriptional repressor during development. May play a role in the control of cell survival. Overexpression of RERE recruits BAX to the nucleus particularly to POD and triggers caspase-3 activation, leading to cell death. From Homo sapiens (Human).
   2957..3022    +  CDS            3xFLAG: three tandem FLAG® epitope tags, followed by an enterokinase cleavage site
   3034..3191    +  misc_feature   WPRE (fragment): woodchuck hepatitis virus posttranscriptional regulatory element
   3197..3281    +  misc_feature   WPRE (fragment): woodchuck hepatitis virus posttranscriptional regulatory element
   3280..3323    -  polyA_signal   SV40 poly(A) signal (fragment): SV40 polyadenylation signal
   3327..3394    -  polyA_signal   SV40 poly(A) signal (fragment): SV40 polyadenylation signal
   3500..3581    +  repeat_region  AAV2 ITR (fragment): inverted terminal repeat of adeno-associated virus serotype 2 inverted
   3623..3674    -  misc_feature   bom (fragment): basis of mobility region from pBR322
   3693..4148    +  rep_origin     f1 ori (sequence partly withheld): f1 bacteriophage origin of replication; arrow indicates direction of (+) strand synthesis
   4149..4198    -  misc_feature   bom (fragment): basis of mobility region from pBR322
   4300..4335    -  CDS            rop (fragment): Rop protein, which maintains plasmids at low copy number; rop
   4430..4534    +  promoter       AmpR promoter: bla
   4535..5395    +  CDS            AmpR: β-lactamase; bla; confers resistance to ampicillin, carbenicillin, and related antibiotics
   5566..6154    +  rep_origin     ori: high-copy-number ColE1/pMB1/pBR322/pUC origin of replication
>Addgene plasmid #244263 | pAAVLINKv1-pCALM1-Cre-3'-RERE-FLAG | addgene full sequence | sequence record 491399 | Addgene NGS Result
CCTGCAGGCAGCTGCGCGCTCGCTCGCTCACTGAGGCCGCCCGGGCGTCGGGCGACCTTTGGTCGCCCGG
CCTCAGTGAGCGAGCGAGCGCGCAGAGAGGGAGTGGCCAACTCCATCACTAGGGGTTCCTGCGGCCGCAC
GCGTCGCTCTGCGCGAGGCGGCTCCGCCGCGGCGGAGGGATACGGCGCACCATATATATATCGCGGGGCG
CAGACTCGCGCTCCGGCAGTGGTGCTGGGAGTGTCGTGGACGCCGTGCCGTTACTCGTACGCCACCATGT
CCAATTTACTGACCGTACACCAAAATTTGCCTGCATTACCGGTCGATGCAACGAGTGATGAGGTTCGCAA
GAACCTGATGGACATGTTCAGGGATCGCCAGGCGTTTTCTGAGCATACCTGGAAAATGCTTCTGTCCGTT
TGCCGGTCGTGGGCGGCATGGTGCAAGTTGAATAACCGGAAATGGTTTCCCGCAGAACCTGAAGATGTTC
GCGATTATCTTCTATATCTTCAGGCGCGCGGTCTGGCAGTAAAAACCATCCAGCAACATTTGGGCCAGCT
AAACATGCTTCATCGTCGGTCCGGGCTGCCACGACCAAGTGACAGCAATGCTGTTTCACTGGTTATGCGG
CGGATCCGAAAAGAAAACGTTGATGCCGGTGAACGTGCAAAACAGGCTCTAGCGTTCGAACGCACTGATT
TCGACCAGGTTCGTTCACTCATGGAAAATAGCGATCGCTGCCAGGATATACGTAATCTGGCATTTCTGGG
GATTGCTTATAACACCCTGTTACGTATAGCCGAAATTGCCAGGATCAGGGTTAAAGATATCTCACGTACT
GACGGTGGGAGAATGTTAATCCATATTGGCAGAACGAAAACGCTGGTTAGCACCGCAGGTGTAGAGAAGG
CACTTAGCCTGGGGGTAACTAAACTGGTCGAGCGATGGATTTCCGTCTCTGGTGTAGCTGATGATCCGAA
TAACTACCTGTTTTGCCGGGTCAGAAAAAATGGTGTTGCCGCGCCATCTGCCACCAGCCAGCTATCAACT
CGCGCCCTGGAAGGGATTTTTGAAGCAACTCATCGATTGATTTACGGCGCTAAGGATGACTCTGGTCAGA
GATACCTGGCCTGGTCTGGACACAGTGCCCGTGTCGGAGCCGCGCGAGATATGGCCCGCGCTGGAGTTTC
AATACCGGAGATCATGCAAGCTGGTGGCTGGACCAATGTAAATATTGTAATGAACTATATCCGTAACCTG
GATAGTGAAACAGGGGCAATGGTGCGCCTGCTGGAAGATGGCGATTAGGTAAGTATCAAGGTTACAAGAC
AGGTTTAAGGAGACCAATAACTAGTATAACTTCGTATAGGATACTTTATAGCAATTTATGAAACTGGGCT
TGTCGAGACAGAGAAGACTCTTGCGTTTCTGATAGGCACCTATTGGTCTTACTGACATCCACTTTGCCTT
TCTCTCCACAGGAGGCAGCATAGCGGGGGGGTCGTCCTGCCCACTCCCCACCGTCCAGATCAAGGAGGAG
GCTCTGGACGACGCTGAGGAGCCTGAGAGCCCCCCTCCCCCACCAAGGAGCCCGTCCCCGGAGCCCACTG
TGGTGGACACCCCCAGTCACGCCAGCCAGTCAGCTAGGTTCTACAAACACCTGGACCGGGGCTACAACTC
GTGTGCCCGGACAGACCTGTACTTCATGCCTCTGGCCGGGTCCAAGCTGGCCAAGAAGAGGGAGGAGGCC
ATTGAGAAGGCCAAGCGCGAGGCTGAGCAGAAAGCCCGAGAGGAGCGAGAGCGGGAGAAGGAGAAGGAGA
AGGAGCGGGAGCGGGAGCGAGAGCGGGAGCGCGAGGCAGAGCGGGCGGCTAAGGCGTCCAGCTCAGCGCA
TGAAGGTCGCCTCAGTGACCCACAGCTCAGTGGTCCTGGCCACATGCGGCCATCCTTCGAGCCACCACCA
ACCACCATTGCTGCTGTGCCCCCCTACATCGGGCCCGACACACCTGCCCTTCGGACTCTGAGCGAGTACG
CCCGGCCCCACGTCATGTCGCCCACCAACCGCAACCACCCCTTCTACATGCCCCTTAACCCCACGGACCC
CCTGCTGGCCTACCACATGCCTGGCCTCTACAACGTCGACCCCACCATCCGCGAGCGGGAGCTCCGGGAG
CGGGAGATCCGAGAGCGGGAGATCCGAGAGCGGGAGCTGCGGGAGAGGATGAAGCCGGGCTTCGAGGTGA
AGCCCCCAGAGCTGGACCCCCTGCACCCAGCCGCCAACCCCATGGAGCACTTTGCCCGGCACAGCGCCCT
CACCATCCCCCCGACCGCCGGGCCCCACCCTTTTGCTTCTTTCCACCCGGGCCTGAACCCCTTGGAGAGG
GAGAGACTGGCCCTGGCGGGCCCCCAGCTGCGGCCCGAGATGAGCTACCCTGACAGACTGGCAGCCGAGC
GTATCCACGCAGAGCGCATGGCATCGCTGACCAGCGATCCCCTGGCCCGACTGCAGATGTTCAACGTGAC
TCCGCACCATCACCAGCACTCTCACATTCACTCCCACCTCCACCTCCACCAGCAGGACCCCCTCCACCAA
GGTTCAGCAGGCCCCGTTCACCCGCTGGTCGACCCCCTGACTGCCGGTCCCCACCTGGCTCGCTTCCCCT
ACCCGCCTGGCACTCTCCCCAACCCTCTGCTTGGACAGCCCCCACACGAGCACGAGATGCTTCGCCACCC
AGTTTTCGGCACCCCCTACCCCCGTGACCTGCCTGGGGCCATCCCACCCCCCATGTCAGCAGCCCACCAG
CTGCAGGCCATGCATGCCCAGTCGGCCGAGCTGCAGAGACTGGCCATGGAGCAGCAGTGGCTGCATGGAC
ACCCCCACATGCATGGTGGCCACCTACCAAGTCAGGAAGATTATTACAGTCGACTGAAGAAAGAAGGTGA
CAAGCAGTTATGTACAGACTACAAAGACCATGACGGTGATTATAAAGATCATGACATCGACTACAAGGAT
GACGATGACAAGTAACTCGAGATAATCAACCTCTGGATTACAAAATTTGTGAAAGATTGACTGGTATTCT
TAACTATGTTGCTCCTTTTACGCTATGTGGATACGCTGCTTTAATGCCTTTGTATCATGCTATTGCTTCC
CGTATGGCTTTCATTTTCTCCTCCTTGTATAAATCCTGGTTAGTTCTTGCCACGGCGGAACTCATCGCCG
CCTGCCTTGCCCGCTGCTGGACAGGGGCTCGGCTGTTGGGCACTGACAATTCCGTGGTGTTTATTTGTGA
AATTTGTGATGCTATTGCTTTATTTGTAACCATCTAGCTTTATTTGTGAAATTTGTGATGCTATTGCTTT
ATTTGTAACCATTATAAGCTGCAATAAACAAGTTAACAACAACAATTGCATTCATTTTATGTTTCAGGTT
CAGGGGGAGATGTGGGAGGTTTTTTAAAGATCTGGAGACCGGTGTGGCACGTGCGGACCGAGCGGCCGCA
GGAACCCCTAGTGATGGAGTTGGCCACTCCCTCTCTGCGCGCTCGCTCGCTCACTGAGGCCGGGCGACCA
AAGGTCGCCCGGCCTCAGTGAGCGAGCGAGCGCGCAGCTGCCTGCAGGGGCGCCTGATGCGGTATTTTCT
CCTTACGCATCTGTGCGGTATTTCACACCGCATA
[95 nt withheld, positions 3675-3769]
T
[46 nt withheld, positions 3771-3816]
C
[141 nt withheld, positions 3818-3958]
CCTTTGACGTTGGAGTCCACGTTCTTT
[37 nt withheld, positions 3986-4022]
ACTCTATCTCGGGCTATTCTTTTGATTTATAAGGGATTTTGCCGATTTCGGTCTATTGGTTAAAAAATGA
GCTGATTTAACAAAAATTTAACGCGAATTTTAACAAAATATTAACGTTTACAATTTTATGGTGCACTCTC
AGTACAATCTGCTCTGATGCCGCATAGTTAAGCCAGCCCCGACACCCGCCAACACCCGCTGACGCGCCCT
GACGGGCTTGTCTGCTCCCGGCATCCGCTTACAGACAAGCTGTGACCGTCTCCGGGAGCTGCATGTGTCA
GAGGTTTTCACCGTCATCACCGAAACGCGCGAGACGAAAGGGCCTCGTGATACGCCTATTTTTATAGGTT
AATGTCATGATAATAATGGTTTCTTAGACGTCAGGTGGCACTTTTCGGGGAAATGTGCGCGGAACCCCTA
TTTGTTTATTTTTCTAAATACATTCAAATATGTATCCGCTCATGAGACAATAACCCTGATAAATGCTTCA
ATAATATTGAAAAAGGAAGAGTATGAGTATTCAACATTTCCGTGTCGCCCTTATTCCCTTTTTTGCGGCA
TTTTGCCTTCCTGTTTTTGCTCACCCAGAAACGCTGGTGAAAGTAAAAGATGCTGAAGATCAGTTGGGTG
CACGAGTGGGTTACATCGAACTGGATCTCAACAGCGGTAAGATCCTTGAGAGTTTTCGCCCCGAAGAACG
TTTTCCAATGATGAGCACTTTTAAAGTTCTGCTATGTGGCGCGGTATTATCCCGTATTGACGCCGGGCAA
GAGCAACTCGGTCGCCGCATACACTATTCTCAGAATGACTTGGTTGAGTACTCACCAGTCACAGAAAAGC
ATCTTACGGATGGCATGACAGTAAGAGAATTATGCAGTGCTGCCATAACCATGAGTGATAACACTGCGGC
CAACTTACTTCTGACAACGATCGGAGGACCGAAGGAGCTAACCGCTTTTTTGCACAACATGGGGGATCAT
GTAACTCGCCTTGATCGTTGGGAACCGGAGCTGAATGAAGCCATACCAAACGACGAGCGTGACACCACGA
TGCCTGTAGCAATGGCAACAACGTTGCGCAAACTATTAACTGGCGAACTACTTACTCTAGCTTCCCGGCA
ACAATTAATAGACTGGATGGAGGCGGATAAAGTTGCAGGACCACTTCTGCGCTCGGCCCTTCCGGCTGGC
TGGTTTATTGCTGATAAATCTGGAGCCGGTGAGCGTGGGTCTCGCGGTATCATTGCAGCACTGGGGCCAG
ATGGTAAGCCCTCCCGTATCGTAGTTATCTACACGACGGGGAGTCAGGCAACTATGGATGAACGAAATAG
ACAGATCGCTGAGATAGGTGCCTCACTGATTAAGCATTGGTAACTGTCAGACCAAGTTTACTCATATATA
CTTTAGATTGATTTAAAACTTCATTTTTAATTTAAAAGGATCTAGGTGAAGATCCTTTTTGATAATCTCA
TGACCAAAATCCCTTAACGTGAGTTTTCGTTCCACTGAGCGTCAGACCCCGTAGAAAAGATCAAAGGATC
TTCTTGAGATCCTTTTTTTCTGCGCGTAATCTGCTGCTTGCAAACAAAAAAACCACCGCTACCAGCGGTG
GTTTGTTTGCCGGATCAAGAGCTACCAACTCTTTTTCCGAAGGTAACTGGCTTCAGCAGAGCGCAGATAC
CAAATACTGTTCTTCTAGTGTAGCCGTAGTTAGGCCACCACTTCAAGAACTCTGTAGCACCGCCTACATA
CCTCGCTCTGCTAATCCTGTTACCAGTGGCTGCTGCCAGTGGCGATAAGTCGTGTCTTACCGGGTTGGAC
TCAAGACGATAGTTACCGGATAAGGCGCAGCGGTCGGGCTGAACGGGGGGTTCGTGCACACAGCCCAGCT
TGGAGCGAACGACCTACACCGAACTGAGATACCTACAGCGTGAGCTATGAGAAAGCGCCACGCTTCCCGA
AGGGAGAAAGGCGGACAGGTATCCGGTAAGCGGCAGGGTCGGAACAGGAGAGCGCACGAGGGAGCTTCCA
GGGGGAAACGCCTGGTATCTTTATAGTCCTGTCGGGTTTCGCCACCTCTGACTTGAGCGTCGATTTTTGT
GATGCTCGTCAGGGGGGCGGAGCCTATGGAAAAACGCCAGCAACGCGGCCTTTTTACGGTTCCTGGCCTT
TTGCTGGCCTTTTGCTCACATGT
